>Addgene plasmid #43254 | II-AGAT | depositor partial sequence | sequence record 58519 | II-AGAT sequence 426 bps
CGTCTCGCTTAACCCCAGAGCAGGTCGTGGCAATCGCCTCCAACATTGGCGGGAAACAGGCACTCGAGAC
TGTCCAGCGCCTGCTTCCCGTGCTGTGCCAAGCGCACGGACTCACCCCAGAGCAGGTCGTGGCAATCGCG
AGCAATAACGGCGGAAAACAGGCTTTGGAAACGGTGCAGAGGCTCCTTCCAGTGCTGTGCCAAGCGCACG
GCCTCACCCCAGAGCAGGTCGTGGCAATCGCCTCCAACATTGGCGGGAAACAGGCACTCGAGACTGTCCA
GCGCCTGCTTCCCGTGCTGTGCCAAGCGCACGGATTAACCCCAGAGCAGGTCGTGGCCATTGCCTCGAAT
GGAGGGGGCAAACAGGCGTTGGAAACCGTACAACGATTGCTGCCGGTGCTGTGCCAAGCGCACGGGCTCA
GAGACG
