>Addgene plasmid #43254 | II-AGAT | addgene partial sequence | sequence record 60591 | M13-F20 5'-TGTAAAACGACGGCCAGT-3'
GGGCCCTCTAGATGCATGCTCGAGCGGCCGCCAGTGTGATGGATATCTGCAGAATTCGCCCTTAGTATCT
TTCCTGTGCCCACGTCTCTGAGCCCGTGCGCTTGGCACAGCACCGGCAGCAATCGTTGTACGGTTTCCAA
CGCCTGTTTGCCCCCTCCATTCGAGGCAATGGCCACGACCTGCTCTGGGGTTAATCCGTGCGCTTGGCAC
AGCACGGGAAGCAGGCGCTGGACAGTCTCGAGTGCCTGTTTCCCGCCAATGTTGGAGGCGATTGCCACGA
CCTGCTCTGGGGTGAGGCCGTGCGCTTGGCACAGCACTGGAAGGAGCCTCTGCACCGTTTCCAAAGCCTG
TTTTCCGCCGTTATTGCTCGCGATTGCCACGACCTGCTCTGGGGTGAGTCCGTGCGCTTGGCACAGCACG
GGAAGCAGGCGCTGGACAGTCTCGAGTGCCTGTTTCCCGCCAATGTTGGAGGCGATTGCCACGACCTGCT
CTGGGGTTAAGCGAGACGCGCTAGGACGGCATCTATATAAGGGCGAATTCCAGCACACTGGCGGCCGTTA
CTAGTGGATCCGAGCTCGGTACCAAGCTTGGCGTAATCATGGTCATAGCTGTTTCCTGTGTGAAATTGTT
ATCCGCTCACAATTCCACACAACATACGAGCCGGAAGCATAAAGTGTAAAGCCTGGGGTGCCTAATGAGT
GAGCTAACTCACATTAATTGCGTTGCGCTCACTGCCCGCTTTCCAGTCGGGAAACCTGTCGTGCCAGCTG
CATTAATGAATCGGCCAACGCGCGGGGAGAGGCGGTTTGCGTATTGGGCGCTCTTCCGCTTCCTCGCTCA
CTGACTCGCTGCGCTCGGTCGTTCGGCTGCGGCGAGCGGTATCA
