[The description below was written by a language model from this plasmid's Addgene catalogue record.]
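Description:
II-AGAT is a bacterial cloning plasmid built on the commercial pCRII-TOPO backbone (about 4 kb without insert) into which a 426 bp synthetic fragment was introduced by TOPO cloning. It is a high-copy plasmid maintained in E. coli and selected with ampicillin and kanamycin, as the backbone provides both resistance markers. The insert can be read from either side with the standard T7 and M13 reverse primers listed for sequencing. No feature table accompanies the record, so the exact positions of the origin, markers and insert junctions are not documented here.

The payload is described only by its name and as synthetic. The associated publication describes a TALEN genome-editing system for generating human stem cell-based disease models, which suggests that this plasmid is one member of a library of pre-assembled TAL effector repeat modules. On that reading, "AGAT" probably denotes the four target DNA bases recognised by a block of four repeats, a size roughly consistent with the 426 bp insert, and "II" probably denotes the position of that block within the ordered assembly of a full repeat array. The record does not state this explicitly, so it remains an inference. The plasmid carries no mammalian promoter or expression elements according to the record. It appears to serve purely as a storage and propagation vector for a building block that would be excised or amplified and joined with other modules into a TALEN expression backbone, rather than being used directly in cells.
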