Addgene plasmid #43254: II-AGAT
Depositing lab: Chad Cowan & Kiran Musunuru. Depositing organization: Harvard University. Publication: A TALEN Genome-Editing System for Generating Human Stem Cell-Based Disease Models. Ding Q, Lee YK, Schaefer EA, Peters DT, Veres A, Kim K, Kuperwasser N, Motola DL, Meissner TB, Hendriks WT, Trevisan M, Gupta RM, Moisan A, Banks E, Friesen M, Schinzel RT, Xia F, Tang A, Xia Y, Figueroa E, Wann A, Ahfeldt T, Daheron L, Zhang F, Rubin LL, Peng LF, Chung RT, Musunuru K, Cowan CA. Cell Stem Cell. 2012 Dec 12. pii: S1934-5909(12)00645-5. doi: 10.1016/j.stem.2012.11.011. PubMed 23246482.
Backbone
  Vector backbone: pCRII-TOPO
  Backbone manufacturer: Invitrogen
  Backbone size w/o insert (bp): 3973
  Vector type: Bacterial Cloning
Growth in bacteria
  Bacterial resistance: Ampicillin and Kanamycin, 100 & 50 μg/mL
  Growth temperature: 37°C
  Growth strain: Top10
  Copy number: High Copy
Gene/Insert
  Gene/Insert name: II-AGAT
  Species: Synthetic
  Insert size (bp): 426
  Cloning method: TOPO Cloning
  Sequencing primers: 5′ T7; 3′ M13-rev
Terms and licenses: Academic/Nonprofit Terms; Industry Terms: Not Available to Industry
How to cite: II-AGAT was a gift from Chad Cowan & Kiran Musunuru (Addgene plasmid # 43254 ; http://n2t.net/addgene:43254 ; RRID:Addgene_43254)
